Addgene plasmid #226544: pDest17_A1-LCD swap X2
Purpose: Bacterial expression of N-terminally 6His tagged A1-LCD X2
Depositing lab: Tanja Mittag. Depositing organization: St. Jude Children's Research Hospital. Publication: Design of intrinsically disordered protein variants with diverse structural properties. Pesce F, Bremer A, Tesei G, Hopkins JB, Grace CR, Mittag T, Lindorff-Larsen K. Sci Adv. 2024 Aug 30;10(35):eadm9926. doi: 10.1126/sciadv.adm9926. Epub 2024 Aug 28. PubMed 39196930.
Backbone
  Vector backbone: pDest17
  Backbone manufacturer: Invtirogen
  Vector type: Bacterial Expression
Growth in bacteria
  Bacterial resistance: Ampicillin, 100 μg/mL
  Growth temperature: 37°C
  Growth strain: DH5alpha
  Copy number: Low Copy
Gene/Insert
  Gene/Insert name: A1-LCD swap X2
  Species: H. sapiens (human)
  Promoter: T7
  Tag / fusion protein: 6xHis (N terminal on insert)
  Cloning method: Gateway Cloning
Terms and licenses: Academic/Nonprofit Terms; Industry Terms: Not Available to Industry
Depositor comments: TEV cleavage Site. Growth strain BL21_DE3 also recommended for this plasmid.
How to cite: pDest17_A1-LCD swap X2 was a gift from Tanja Mittag (Addgene plasmid # 226544 ; http://n2t.net/addgene:226544 ; RRID:Addgene_226544)
