[The description below was written by a language model from this plasmid's Addgene catalogue record and pLannotate feature annotations shown in this document.]
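Description:
pDest17_A1-LCD swap X2 is a bacterial expression plasmid of about 5.1 kb built on the pDest17 Gateway destination backbone, made to produce a designed variant of a human low-complexity domain ("A1-LCD swap X2") in E. coli. The record does not spell out the parent protein beyond the A1-LCD name or define the "swap" design, but the associated publication concerns the design of intrinsically disordered protein variants with diverse structural properties. The backbone is pBR322-derived. It carries a ColE1/pMB1-type origin together with the rop gene and the bom mobility region, consistent with the catalogue's low copy number. Selection is by ampicillin through the β-lactamase gene under its own promoter. The annotated tetracycline-resistance fragments and tet promoter are non-functional remnants of the parental backbone rather than usable markers.

The expression cassette starts with a T7 promoter and the phage T7 gene 10 ribosome binding site, followed by an N-terminal polyhistidine tag. The tag is catalogued as 6xHis, and the annotation tool matched it as a fragment of an 8xHis tag. The insert lies between attB1 and attB2 sites, the scars left by Gateway recombination, in a gap of roughly 430 nt that the feature table leaves unannotated. A T7 terminator closes the unit. The short "SET1" hit just upstream of the terminator is probably a match to gene 10-derived vector sequence, not a tag fused to the product. Depositor comments note a TEV protease cleavage site, which would allow removal of the His tag after affinity purification, although the site is not annotated in the table. Transcription requires T7 RNA polymerase, so expression is carried out in a DE3 lysogen such as BL21(DE3), while a cloning strain is used for propagation. The purified protein is suited to biophysical studies of disordered protein behaviour.
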