Features (pLannotate 1.2.2; 16 found; start..end, strand, type, name):
     21..39      +  promoter       T7 promoter: promoter for bacteriophage T7 RNA polymerase
     71..93      +  RBS            RBS: efficient ribosome binding site from bacteriophage T7 gene 10 (Olins and Rangwala, 1989)
    111..131     +  CDS            8xHis (fragment): 8xHis affinity tag
    140..164     +  protein_bind   attB1: mutant version of attB; recombination site for the Gateway® BP reaction BP Clonase™
    600..624     -  protein_bind   attB2: mutant version of attB; recombination site for the Gateway® BP reaction BP Clonase™
    634..683     +  CDS            SET1 (fragment): solubility-enhancement tag derived from T7 phage gene 10B
    691..738     +  terminator     T7 terminator: transcription terminator for bacteriophage T7 RNA polymerase
    764..1056    -  CDS            TcR (fragment): tetracycline efflux protein; tet; confers resistance to tetracycline
   1104..1132    -  promoter       tet promoter: E. coli promoter for tetracycline efflux protein gene
   1245..1349    +  promoter       AmpR promoter: bla
   1350..2210    +  CDS            AmpR: β-lactamase; bla; confers resistance to ampicillin, carbenicillin, and related antibiotics
   2381..2969    +  rep_origin     ori: high-copy-number ColE1/pMB1/pBR322/pUC origin of replication
   3155..3294    -  misc_feature   bom: basis of mobility region from pBR322
   3396..3587    -  CDS            rop: Rop protein, which maintains plasmids at low copy number; rop
   3604..3984    +  CDS            YPB1_ECOLX: Protein predicted: Swiss-Prot protein existence level 4. From Escherichia coli.
   4226..5130    -  CDS            TcR (fragment): tetracycline efflux protein; tet; confers resistance to tetracycline
>Addgene plasmid #226544 | pDest17_A1-LCD swap X2 | addgene full sequence | sequence record 451388 | Addgene NGS Result
AGATCTCGATCCCGCGAAATTAATACGACTCACTATAGGGAGACCACAACGGTTTCCCTCTAGAAATAAT
TTTGTTTAACTTTAAGAAGGAGATATACATATGTCGTACTACCATCACCATCACCATCACCTCGAATCAA
CAAGTTTGTACAAAAAAGCAGGCTTCGAGAACCTGTATTTTCAAGGTAGCGGTGGTTTTAATAGCCAGCA
GAAACGTCGTCGTCGTAAACGTCGTTTTCGTTTTCGCAGCTATGGTGGTAATGGTAGCAGCAATGGTAGT
GGTGGTGGTTATTTTGGTAATAATAGCGGTAGCGGTTCAGGTGGTGGTCGCGGTGGTTATGGTTTTGGTC
GTGGTAATTCTGGTGGTAGCGGTAATCCTGGTGCCGGTGCAGGTTTTCCGGGTTATAGCAGCAGCGGTAT
GGCAGGTTATGGTCAGAATGGTAATAGCAGCGGTTTTGGTGGTTCAAATATGAGCTTTGGTAATGGCAAT
GGTGGTTTTTCAGGTGGCAGTGATGATGGCGATTATGATTTTAGCGGTAGTTTTGGCGGTGGTGGCTTTG
GTCAGTATGGCAATTCAAATGGCAGCGGTGGCGGTTAAGACCCAGCTTTCTTGTACAAAGTGGTTGATTC
GAGGCTGCTAACAAAGCCCGAAAGGAAGCTGAGTTGGCTGCTGCCACCGCTGAGCAATAACTAGCATAAC
CCCTTGGGGCCTCTAAACGGGTCTTGAGGGGTTTTTTGCTGAAAGGAGGAACTATATCCGGATATCCACA
GGACGGGTGTGGTCGCCATGATCGCGTAGTCGATAGTGGCTCCAAGTAGCGAAGCGAGCAGGACTGGGCG
GCGGCCAAAGCGGTCGGACAGTGCTCCGAGAACGGGTGCGCATAGAAATTGCATCAACGCATATAGCGCT
AGCAGCACGCCATAGTGACTGGCGATGCTGTCGGAATGGACGATATCCCGCAAGAGGCCCGGCAGTACCG
GCATAACCAAGCCTATGCCTACAGCATCCAGGGTGACGGTGCCGAGGATGACGATGAGCGCATTGTTAGA
TTTCATACACGGTGCCTGACTGCGTTAGCAATTTAACTGTGATAAACTACCGCATTAAAGCTTATCGATG
ATAAGCTGTCAAACATGAGAATTCTTGAAGACGAAAGGGCCTCGTGATACGCCTATTTTTATAGGTTAAT
GTCATGATAATAATGGTTTCTTAGACGTCAGGTGGCACTTTTCGGGGAAATGTGCGCGGAACCCCTATTT
GTTTATTTTTCTAAATACATTCAAATATGTATCCGCTCATGAGACAATAACCCTGATAAATGCTTCAATA
ATATTGAAAAAGGAAGAGTATGAGTATTCAACATTTCCGTGTCGCCCTTATTCCCTTTTTTGCGGCATTT
TGCCTTCCTGTTTTTGCTCACCCAGAAACGCTGGTGAAAGTAAAAGATGCTGAAGATCAGTTGGGTGCAC
GAGTGGGTTACATCGAACTGGATCTCAACAGCGGTAAGATCCTTGAGAGTTTTCGCCCCGAAGAACGTTT
TCCAATGATGAGCACTTTTAAAGTTCTGCTATGTGGCGCGGTATTATCCCGTGTTGACGCCGGGCAAGAG
CAACTCGGTCGCCGCATACACTATTCTCAGAATGACTTGGTTGAGTACTCACCAGTCACAGAAAAGCATC
TTACGGATGGCATGACAGTAAGAGAATTATGCAGTGCTGCCATAACCATGAGTGATAACACTGCGGCCAA
CTTACTTCTGACAACGATCGGAGGACCGAAGGAGCTAACCGCTTTTTTGCACAACATGGGGGATCATGTA
ACTCGCCTTGATCGTTGGGAACCGGAGCTGAATGAAGCCATACCAAACGACGAGCGTGACACCACGATGC
CTGCAGCAATGGCAACAACGTTGCGCAAACTATTAACTGGCGAACTACTTACTCTAGCTTCCCGGCAACA
ATTAATAGACTGGATGGAGGCGGATAAAGTTGCAGGACCACTTCTGCGCTCGGCCCTTCCGGCTGGCTGG
TTTATTGCTGATAAATCTGGAGCCGGTGAGCGTGGGTCTCGCGGTATCATTGCAGCACTGGGGCCAGATG
GTAAGCCCTCCCGTATCGTAGTTATCTACACGACGGGGAGTCAGGCAACTATGGATGAACGAAATAGACA
GATCGCTGAGATAGGTGCCTCACTGATTAAGCATTGGTAACTGTCAGACCAAGTTTACTCATATATACTT
TAGATTGATTTAAAACTTCATTTTTAATTTAAAAGGATCTAGGTGAAGATCCTTTTTGATAATCTCATGA
CCAAAATCCCTTAACGTGAGTTTTCGTTCCACTGAGCGTCAGACCCCGTAGAAAAGATCAAAGGATCTTC
TTGAGATCCTTTTTTTCTGCGCGTAATCTGCTGCTTGCAAACAAAAAAACCACCGCTACCAGCGGTGGTT
TGTTTGCCGGATCAAGAGCTACCAACTCTTTTTCCGAAGGTAACTGGCTTCAGCAGAGCGCAGATACCAA
ATACTGTCCTTCTAGTGTAGCCGTAGTTAGGCCACCACTTCAAGAACTCTGTAGCACCGCCTACATACCT
CGCTCTGCTAATCCTGTTACCAGTGGCTGCTGCCAGTGGCGATAAGTCGTGTCTTACCGGGTTGGACTCA
AGACGATAGTTACCGGATAAGGCGCAGCGGTCGGGCTGAACGGGGGGTTCGTGCACACAGCCCAGCTTGG
AGCGAACGACCTACACCGAACTGAGATACCTACAGCGTGAGCTATGAGAAAGCGCCACGCTTCCCGAAGG
GAGAAAGGCGGACAGGTATCCGGTAAGCGGCAGGGTCGGAACAGGAGAGCGCACGAGGGAGCTTCCAGGG
GGAAACGCCTGGTATCTTTATAGTCCTGTCGGGTTTCGCCACCTCTGACTTGAGCGTCGATTTTTGTGAT
GCTCGTCAGGGGGGCGGAGCCTATGGAAAAACGCCAGCAACGCGGCCTTTTTACGGTTCCTGGCCTTTTG
CTGGCCTTTTGCTCACATGTTCTTTCCTGCGTTATCCCCTGATTCTGTGGATAACCGTATTACCGCCTTT
GAGTGAGCTGATACCGCTCGCCGCAGCCGAACGACCGAGCGCAGCGAGTCAGTGAGCGAGGAAGCGGAAG
AGCGCCTGATGCGGTATTTTCTCCTTACGCATCTGTGCGGTATTTCACACCGCAATGGTGCACTCTCAGT
ACAATCTGCTCTGATGCCGCATAGTTAAGCCAGTATACACTCCGCTATCGCTACGTGACTGGGTCATGGC
TGCGCCCCGACACCCGCCAACACCCGCTGACGCGCCCTGACGGGCTTGTCTGCTCCCGGCATCCGCTTAC
AGACAAGCTGTGACCGTCTCCGGGAGCTGCATGTGTCAGAGGTTTTCACCGTCATCACCGAAACGCGCGA
GGCAGCTGCGGTAAAGCTCATCAGCGTGGTCGTGAAGCGATTCACAGATGTCTGCCTGTTCATCCGCGTC
CAGCTCGTTGAGTTTCTCCAGAAGCGTTAATGTCTGGCTTCTGATAAAGCGGGCCATGTTAAGGGCGGTT
TTTTCCTGTTTGGTCACTGATGCCTCCGTGTAAGGGGGATTTCTGTTCATGGGGGTAATGATACCGATGA
AACGAGAGAGGATGCTCACGATACGGGTTACTGATGATGAACATGCCCGGTTACTGGAACGTTGTGAGGG
TAAACAACTGGCGGTATGGATGCGGCGGGACCAGAGAAAAATCACTCAGGGTCAATGCCAGCGCTTCGTT
AATACAGATGTAGGTGTTCCACAGGGTAGCCAGCAGCATCCTGCGATGCAGATCCGGAACATAATGGTGC
AGGGCGCTGACTTCCGCGTTTCCAGACTTTACGAAACACGGAAACCGAAGACCATTCATGTTGTTGCTCA
GGTCGCAGACGTTTTGCAGCAGCAGTCGCTTCACGTTCGCTCGCGTATCGGTGATTCATTCTGCTAACCA
GTAAGGCAACCCCGCCAGCCTAGCCGGGTCCTCAACGACAGGAGCACGATCATGCGCACCCGTGGCCAGG
ACCCAACGCTGCCCGAGATGCGCCGCGTGCGGCTGCTGGAGATGGCGGACGCGATGGATATGTTCTGCCA
AGGGTTGGTTTGCGCATTCACAGTTCTCCGCAAGAATTGATTGGCTCCAATTCTTGGAGTGGTGAATCCG
TTAGCGAGGTGCCGCCGGCTTCCATTCAGGTCGAGGTGGCCCGGCTCCATGCACCGCGACGCAACGCGGG
GAGGCAGACAAGGTATAGGGCGGCGCCTACAATCCATGCCAACCCGTTCCATGTGCTCGCCGAGGCGGCA
TAAATCGCCGTGACGATCAGCGGTCCAATGATCGAAGTTAGGCTGGTAAGAGCCGCGAGCGATCCTTGAA
GCTGTCCCTGATGGTCGTCATCTACCTGCCTGGACAGCATGGCCTGCAACGCGGGCATCCCGATGCCGCC
GGAAGCGAGAAGAATCATAATGGGGAAGGCCATCCAGCCTCGCGTCGCGAACGCCAGCAAGACGTAGCCC
AGCGCGTCGGCCGCCATGCCGGCGATAATGGCCTGCTTCTCGCCGAAACGTTTGGTGGCGGGACCAGTGA
CGAAGGCTTGAGCGAGGGCGTGCAAGATTCCGAATACCGCAAGCGACAGGCCGATCATCGTCGCGCTCCA
GCGAAAGCGGTCCTCGCCGAAAATGACCCAGAGCGCTGCCGGCACCTGTCCTACGAGTTGCATGATAAAG
AAGACAGTCATAAGTGCGGCGACGATAGTCATGCCCCGCGCCCACCGGAAGGAGCTGACTGGGTTGAAGG
CTCTCAAGGGCATCGGTCGATCGACGCTCTCCCTTATGCGACTCCTGCATTAGGAAGCAGCCCAGTAGTA
GGTTGAGGCCGTTGAGCACCGCCGCCGCAAGGAATGGTGCATGCAAGGAGATGGCGCCCAACAGTCCCCC
GGCCACGGGGCCTGCCACCATACCCACGCCGAAACAAGCGCTCATGAGCCCGAAGTGGCGAGCCCGATCT
TCCCCATCGGTGATGTCGGCGATATAGGCGCCAGCAACCGCACCTGTGGCGCCGGTGATGCCGGCCACGA
TGCGTCCGGCGTAGAGGATCG
