>Addgene plasmid #226544 | pDest17_A1-LCD swap X2 | depositor partial sequence | sequence record 444134 | ORF Sequence
GGTGGTTTTAATAGCCAGCAGAAACGTCGTCGTCGTAAACGTCGTTTTCGTTTTCGCAGCTATGGTGGTA
ATGGTAGCAGCAATGGTAGTGGTGGTGGTTATTTTGGTAATAATAGCGGTAGCGGTTCAGGTGGTGGTCG
CGGTGGTTATGGTTTTGGTCGTGGTAATTCTGGTGGTAGCGGTAATCCTGGTGCCGGTGCAGGTTTTCCG
GGTTATAGCAGCAGCGGTATGGCAGGTTATGGTCAGAATGGTAATAGCAGCGGTTTTGGTGGTTCAAATA
TGAGCTTTGGTAATGGCAATGGTGGTTTTTCAGGTGGCAGTGATGATGGCGATTATGATTTTAGCGGTAG
TTTTGGCGGTGGTGGCTTTGGTCAGTATGGCAATTCAAATGGCAGCGGTGGCGGT
